>Addgene plasmid #19855 | psiCHECK SCN1B 3'UTR | depositor full sequence | sequence record 9381 | Author sequence
AGATCTGCGCAGCACCATGGCCTGAAATAACCTCTGAAAGAGGAACTTGGTTAGGTACCTTCTGAGGCGG
AAAGAACCAGCTGTGGAATGTGTGTCAGTTAGGGTGTGGAAAGTCCCCAGGCTCCCCAGCAGGCAGAAGT
ATGCAAAGCATGCATCTCAATTAGTCAGCAACCAGGTGTGGAAAGTCCCCAGGCTCCCCAGCAGGCAGAA
GTATGCAAAGCATGCATCTCAATTAGTCAGCAACCATAGTCCCGCCCCTAACTCCGCCCATCCCGCCCCT
AACTCCGCCCAGTTCCGCCCATTCTCCGCCCCATGGCTGACTAATTTTTTTTATTTATGCAGAGGCCGAG
GCCGCCTCGGCCTCTGAGCTATTCCAGAAGTAGTGAGGAGGCTTTTTTGGAGGCCTAGGCTTTTGCAAAA
AGCTTGATTCTTCTGACACAACAGTCTCGAACTTAAGCTGCAGAAGTTGGTCGTGAGGCACTGGGCAGGT
AAGTATCAAGGTTACAAGACAGGTTTAAGGAGACCAATAGAAACTGGGCTTGTCGAGACAGAGAAGACTC
TTGCGTTTCTGATAGGCACCTATTGGTCTTACTGACATCCACTTTGCCTTTCTCTCCACAGGTGTCCACT
CCCAGTTCAATTACAGCTCTTAAGGCTAGAGTACTTAATACGACTCACTATAGGCTAGCCACCATGGCTT
CCAAGGTGTACGACCCCGAGCAACGCAAACGCATGATCACTGGGCCTCAGTGGTGGGCTCGCTGCAAGCA
AATGAACGTGCTGGACTCCTTCATCAACTACTATGATTCCGAGAAGCACGCCGAGAACGCCGTGATTTTT
CTGCATGGTAACGCTGCCTCCAGCTACCTGTGGAGGCACGTCGTGCCTCACATCGAGCCCGTGGCTAGAT
GCATCATCCCTGATCTGATCGGAATGGGTAAGTCCGGCAAGAGCGGGAATGGCTCATATCGCCTCCTGGA
TCACTACAAGTACCTCACCGCTTGGTTCGAGCTGCTGAACCTTCCAAAGAAAATCATCTTTGTGGGCCAC
GACTGGGGGGCTTGTCTGGCCTTTCACTACTCCTACGAGCACCAAGACAAGATCAAGGCCATCGTCCATG
CTGAGAGTGTCGTGGACGTGATCGAGTCCTGGGACGAGTGGCCTGACATCGAGGAGGATATCGCCCTGAT
CAAGAGCGAAGAGGGCGAGAAAATGGTGCTTGAGAATAACTTCTTCGTCGAGACCATGCTCCCAAGCAAG
ATCATGCGGAAACTGGAGCCTGAGGAGTTCGCTGCCTACCTGGAGCCATTCAAGGAGAAGGGCGAGGTTA
GACGGCCTACCCTCTCCTGGCCTCGCGAGATCCCTCTCGTTAAGGGAGGCAAGCCCGACGTCGTCCAGAT
TGTCCGCAACTACAACGCCTACCTTCGGGCCAGCGACGATCTGCCTAAGATGTTCATCGAGTCCGACCCT
GGGTTCTTTTCCAACGCTATTGTCGAGGGAGCTAAGAAGTTCCCTAACACCGAGTTCGTGAAGGTGAAGG
GCCTCCACTTCAGCCAGGAGGACGCTCCAGATGAAATGGGTAAGTACATCAAGAGCTTCGTGGAGCGCGT
GCTGAAGAACGAGCAGTAATTCTAGGCGATCGCTCGAGCTCAAGGAAGAGCCAGCCGTAATGGGGACTCT
CCAGGCACCGCCTGCCCCCAGCGTGGGGGTGGCCACTCCTGGGCCCCAGAAAGCCTCAGAGTCCTGCCGA
CGGAGCCACTGGGGTGGGAGGGGGCAGGGGGCTTGGCTCGCACCCCCACTTTCGCCTCCTCCAGCTCCTG
CCCCGCCGGCCGCGCACCGCCATGCATGATGGGTAAAGCAATACTGCCGCTGCCCCCACCCTGCTTCTGC
TGCCTGTTTGGGGAGGGGGGCGGTGAGGTGGGGGCAGCGGCCCCGCACCCCTCCTCCTTGCTGATTTGCA
CACATTGGCCGCTTCAGACACGCACTTCTGGGGCCAGCCCCTCCCCGCCTCCTCCCTGCCTGGCGGCAGG
GGTCGCGATGATGGGCTGGAGCAGTTTGGGGCAGGGGGTTCTGGGACCCACTCCGACTCCCCCTCCCCGG
CATCATTTCCCCTCCCGCTTCCTCCGGCTGGACCTGGGGTCCCCCCTCCCTGTAATGCACTCCTGCCCCG
GCCCAACCTCGCCCTCTCTCACCAGCCTTGAACTGTGGCCACCTAGAAAGGGGCCCATTCAGCCTCGTCT
CTTTACAGAAGTAGGCGGCCGCTGGCCGCAATAAAATATCTTTATTTTCATTACATCTGTGTGTTGGTTT
TTTGTGTGAGGATCTAAATGAGTCTTCGGACCTCGCGGGGGCCGCTTAAGCGGTGGTTAGGGTTTGTCTG
ACGCGGGGGGAGGGGGAAGGAACGAAACACTCTCATTCGGAGGCGGCTCGGGGTTTGGTCTTGGTGGCCA
CGGGCACGCAGAAGAGCGCCGCGATCCTCTTAAGCACCCCCCCGCCCTCCGTGGAGGCGGGGGTTTGGTC
GGCGGGTGGTAACTGGCGGGCCGCTGACTCGGGCGGGTCGCGCGCCCCAGAGTGTGACCTTTTCGGTCTG
CTCGCAGACCCCCGGGCGGCGCCGCCGCGGCGGCGACGGGCTCGCTGGGTCCTAGGCTCCATGGGGACCG
TATACGTGGACAGGCTCTGGAGCATCCGCACGACTGCGGTGATATTACCGGAGACCTTCTGCGGGACGAG
CCGGGTCACGCGGCTGACGCGGAGCGTCCGTTGGGCGACAAACACCAGGACGGGGCACAGGTACACTATC
TTGTCACCCGGAGGCGCGAGGGACTGCAGGAGCTTCAGGGAGTGGCGCAGCTGCTTCATCCCCGTGGCCC
GTTGCTCGCGTTTGCTGGCGGTGTCCCCGGAAGAAATATATTTGCATGTCTTTAGTTCTATGATGACACA
AACCCCGCCCAGCGTCTTGTCATTGGCGAATTCGAACACGCAGATGCAGTCGGGGCGGCGCGGTCCCAGG
TCCACTTCGCATATTAAGGTGACGCGTGTGGCCTCGAACACCGAGCGACCCTGCAGCGACCCGCTTAAAA
GCTTGGCATTCCGGTACTGTTGGTAAAGCCACCATGGCCGATGCTAAGAACATTAAGAAGGGCCCTGCTC
CCTTCTACCCTCTGGAGGATGGCACCGCTGGCGAGCAGCTGCACAAGGCCATGAAGAGGTATGCCCTGGT
GCCTGGCACCATTGCCTTCACCGATGCCCACATTGAGGTGGACATCACCTATGCCGAGTACTTCGAGATG
TCTGTGCGCCTGGCCGAGGCCATGAAGAGGTACGGCCTGAACACCAACCACCGCATCGTGGTGTGCTCTG
AGAACTCTCTGCAGTTCTTCATGCCAGTGCTGGGCGCCCTGTTCATCGGAGTGGCCGTGGCCCCTGCTAA
CGACATTTACAACGAGCGCGAGCTGCTGAACAGCATGGGCATTTCTCAGCCTACCGTGGTGTTCGTGTCT
AAGAAGGGCCTGCAGAAGATCCTGAACGTGCAGAAGAAGCTGCCTATCATCCAGAAGATCATCATCATGG
ACTCTAAGACCGACTACCAGGGCTTCCAGAGCATGTACACATTCGTGACATCTCATCTGCCTCCTGGCTT
CAACGAGTACGACTTCGTGCCAGAGTCTTTCGACAGGGACAAAACCATTGCCCTGATCATGAACAGCTCT
GGGTCTACCGGCCTGCCTAAGGGCGTGGCCCTGCCTCATCGCACCGCCTGTGTGCGCTTCTCTCACGCCC
GCGACCCTATTTTCGGCAACCAGATCATCCCCGACACCGCTATTCTGAGCGTGGTGCCATTCCACCACGG
CTTCGGCATGTTCACCACCCTGGGCTACCTGATTTGCGGCTTTCGGGTGGTGCTGATGTACCGCTTCGAG
GAGGAGCTGTTCCTGCGCAGCCTGCAAGACTACAAAATTCAGTCTGCCCTGCTGGTGCCAACCCTGTTCA
GCTTCTTCGCTAAGAGCACCCTGATCGACAAGTACGACCTGTCTAACCTGCACGAGATTGCCTCTGGCGG
CGCCCCACTGTCTAAGGAGGTGGGCGAAGCCGTGGCCAAGCGCTTTCATCTGCCAGGCATCCGCCAGGGC
TACGGCCTGACCGAGACAACCAGCGCCATTCTGATTACCCCAGAGGGCGACGACAAGCCTGGCGCCGTGG
GCAAGGTGGTGCCATTCTTCGAGGCCAAGGTGGTGGACCTGGACACCGGCAAGACCCTGGGAGTGAACCA
GCGCGGCGAGCTGTGTGTGCGCGGCCCTATGATTATGTCCGGCTACGTGAATAACCCTGAGGCCACAAAC
GCCCTGATCGACAAGGACGGCTGGCTGCACTCTGGCGACATTGCCTACTGGGACGAGGACGAGCACTTCT
TCATCGTGGACCGCCTGAAGTCTCTGATCAAGTACAAGGGCTACCAGGTGGCCCCAGCCGAGCTGGAGTC
TATCCTGCTGCAGCACCCTAACATTTTCGACGCCGGAGTGGCCGGCCTGCCCGACGACGATGCCGGCGAG
CTGCCTGCCGCCGTCGTCGTGCTGGAACACGGCAAGACCATGACCGAGAAGGAGATCGTGGACTATGTGG
CCAGCCAGGTGACAACCGCCAAGAAGCTGCGCGGCGGAGTGGTGTTCGTGGACGAGGTGCCCAAGGGCCT
GACCGGCAAGCTGGACGCCCGCAAGATCCGCGAGATCCTGATCAAGGCTAAGAAAGGCGGCAAGATCGCC
GTGTAATAATTCTAGAGTCGGGGCGGCCGGCCGCTTCGAGCAGACATGATAAGATACATTGATGAGTTTG
GACAAACCACAACTAGAATGCAGTGAAAAAAATGCTTTATTTGTGAAATTTGTGATGCTATTGCTTTATT
TGTAACCATTATAAGCTGCAATAAACAAGTTAACAACAACAATTGCATTCATTTTATGTTTCAGGTTCAG
GGGGAGGTGTGGGAGGTTTTTTAAAGCAAGTAAAACCTCTACAAATGTGGTAAAATCGATAAGGATCCAG
GTGGCACTTTTCGGGGAAATGTGCGCGGAACCCCTATTTGTTTATTTTTCTAAATACATTCAAATATGTA
TCCGCTCATGAGACAATAACCCTGATAAATGCTTCAATAATATTGAAAAAGGAAGAGTATGAGTATTCAA
CATTTCCGTGTCGCCCTTATTCCCTTTTTTGCGGCATTTTGCCTTCCTGTTTTTGCTCACCCAGAAACGC
TGGTGAAAGTAAAAGATGCTGAAGATCAGTTGGGTGCACGAGTGGGTTACATCGAACTGGATCTCAACAG
CGGTAAGATCCTTGAGAGTTTTCGCCCCGAAGAACGTTTTCCAATGATGAGCACTTTTAAAGTTCTGCTA
TGTGGCGCGGTATTATCCCGTATTGACGCCGGGCAAGAGCAACTCGGTCGCCGCATACACTATTCTCAGA
ATGACTTGGTTGAGTACTCACCAGTCACAGAAAAGCATCTTACGGATGGCATGACAGTAAGAGAATTATG
CAGTGCTGCCATAACCATGAGTGATAACACTGCGGCCAACTTACTTCTGACAACGATCGGAGGACCGAAG
GAGCTAACCGCTTTTTTGCACAACATGGGGGATCATGTAACTCGCCTTGATCGTTGGGAACCGGAGCTGA
ATGAAGCCATACCAAACGACGAGCGTGACACCACGATGCCTGTAGCAATGGCAACAACGTTGCGCAAACT
ATTAACTGGCGAACTACTTACTCTAGCTTCCCGGCAACAATTAATAGACTGGATGGAGGCGGATAAAGTT
GCAGGACCACTTCTGCGCTCGGCCCTTCCGGCTGGCTGGTTTATTGCTGATAAATCTGGAGCCGGTGAGC
GTGGGTCTCGCGGTATCATTGCAGCACTGGGGCCAGATGGTAAGCCCTCCCGTATCGTAGTTATCTACAC
GACGGGGAGTCAGGCAACTATGGATGAACGAAATAGACAGATCGCTGAGATAGGTGCCTCACTGATTAAG
CATTGGTAACTGTCAGACCAAGTTTACTCATATATACTTTAGATTGATTTAAAACTTCATTTTTAATTTA
AAAGGATCTAGGTGAAGATCCTTTTTGATAATCTCATGACCAAAATCCCTTAACGTGAGTTTTCGTTCCA
CTGAGCGTCAGACCCCGTAGAAAAGATCAAAGGATCTTCTTGAGATCCTTTTTTTCTGCGCGTAATCTGC
TGCTTGCAAACAAAAAAACCACCGCTACCAGCGGTGGTTTGTTTGCCGGATCAAGAGCTACCAACTCTTT
TTCCGAAGGTAACTGGCTTCAGCAGAGCGCAGATACCAAATACTGTTCTTCTAGTGTAGCCGTAGTTAGG
CCACCACTTCAAGAACTCTGTAGCACCGCCTACATACCTCGCTCTGCTAATCCTGTTACCAGTGGCTGCT
GCCAGTGGCGATAAGTCGTGTCTTACCGGGTTGGACTCAAGACGATAGTTACCGGATAAGGCGCAGCGGT
CGGGCTGAACGGGGGGTTCGTGCACACAGCCCAGCTTGGAGCGAACGACCTACACCGAACTGAGATACCT
ACAGCGTGAGCTATGAGAAAGCGCCACGCTTCCCGAAGGGAGAAAGGCGGACAGGTATCCGGTAAGCGGC
AGGGTCGGAACAGGAGAGCGCACGAGGGAGCTTCCAGGGGGAAACGCCTGGTATCTTTATAGTCCTGTCG
GGTTTCGCCACCTCTGACTTGAGCGTCGATTTTTGTGATGCTCGTCAGGGGGGCGGAGCCTATGGAAAAA
CGCCAGCAACGCGGCCTTTTTACGGTTCCTGGCCTTTTGCTGGCCTTTTGCTCACATGGCTCGAC
Features (pLannotate 1.2.2; 12 found; start..end, strand, type, name):
     62..419     +  promoter       SV40 promoter: SV40 enhancer and early promoter
    489..621     +  intron         chimeric intron: chimera between introns from human β-globin and immunoglobulin heavy chain genes
    666..684     +  promoter       T7 promoter: promoter for bacteriophage T7 RNA polymerase
    694..1629    +  CDS            hRluc: Renilla luciferase human codon-optimized
   2270..2318    +  polyA_signal   poly(A) signal: synthetic polyadenylation signal
   2327..3078    +  promoter       HSV TK promoter: herpes simplex virus thymidine kinase promoter
   3114..4766    +  CDS            luciferase: firefly luciferase; luc+; enhanced luc+ version of the luciferase gene AAS38485.1 42718124.0
   4810..4931    -  polyA_signal   SV40 poly(A) signal: SV40 polyadenylation signal
   4954..5022    -  CDS            large T antigen (fragment): large T antigen from SV40 (simian virus 40)
   5064..5168    +  promoter       AmpR promoter: bla
   5169..6029    +  CDS            AmpR: β-lactamase; bla; confers resistance to ampicillin, carbenicillin, and related antibiotics
   6200..6788    +  rep_origin     ori: high-copy-number ColE1/pMB1/pBR322/pUC origin of replication
