[The description below was written by a language model from this plasmid's Addgene catalogue record and pLannotate feature annotations shown in this document.]
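Description:
psiCHECK SCN1B 3'UTR is a dual-luciferase reporter plasmid built on the Promega psiCHECK-2 backbone for transient expression in mammalian cells. It is propagated in E. coli as a high-copy plasmid through a ColE1/pUC-type origin, with selection by ampicillin resistance (β-lactamase under its own bla promoter). The full depositor sequence is 6,855 nt, consistent with the 6,249 bp backbone plus a 606 bp insert.

The payload is the 3' untranslated region of human SCN1B, the gene for the voltage-gated sodium channel β1 subunit, cloned between XhoI and NotI sites that both remain intact. The feature table does not annotate the insert itself, but the unannotated gap between the end of the humanized Renilla luciferase (hRluc) coding sequence and the synthetic poly(A) signal matches its expected position, so the UTR becomes part of the Renilla transcript. That transcript is driven by the SV40 enhancer/early promoter and passes through a chimeric β-globin/immunoglobulin intron that aids expression. A T7 promoter upstream of hRluc also permits in vitro transcription. A second, independent cassette on the same plasmid expresses firefly luciferase (luc+) from the HSV thymidine kinase promoter with an SV40 poly(A) signal, providing an internal normalization control.

Because regulatory elements in the SCN1B 3'UTR affect the stability or translation of the Renilla message only, the Renilla-to-firefly ratio reports on post-transcriptional regulation. The associated publication concerns human Argonaute complexes and their bound target mRNAs, so the construct is suited to testing microRNA-mediated repression acting through this UTR. The depositor notes small sequence differences between the author and repository sequences that do not affect function.
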