Addgene plasmid #19855: psiCHECK SCN1B 3'UTR
Depositing lab: Thomas Tuschl. Depositing organization: Rockefeller University. Publication: Molecular characterization of human Argonaute-containing ribonucleoprotein complexes and their bound target mRNAs. Landthaler M, Gaidatzis D, Rothballer A, Chen PY, Soll SJ, Dinic L, Ojo T, Hafner M, Zavolan M, Tuschl T. RNA. 2008 Dec;14(12):2580-96. doi: 10.1261/rna.1351608. Epub 2008 Oct 31. PubMed 18978028.
Backbone
  Vector backbone: psiCHECK-2
  Backbone manufacturer: Promega
  Backbone size w/o insert (bp): 6249
  Vector type: Mammalian Expression
Growth in bacteria
  Bacterial resistance: Ampicillin, 100 μg/mL
  Growth temperature: 37°C
  Growth strain: DH5alpha
  Copy number: High Copy
Gene/Insert
  Gene/Insert name: SCN1B 3'UTR (alt name: SCN1B)
  Species: H. sapiens (human)
  Insert size (bp): 606
  GenBank ID: NM_001037
  Entrez Gene: SCN1B (a.k.a. ATFB13, BRGDA5, DEE52, EIEE52, GEFSP1)
  Cloning method: Restriction Enzyme; 5′ cloning site XhoI (not destroyed); 3′ cloning site NotI (not destroyed)
  Sequencing primers: 5′ GTACATCAAGAGCTTCGTGG; 3′ AAGACTCATTTAGATCCTCACAC
Terms and licenses: Academic/Nonprofit Terms; Industry Terms: Not Available to Industry
Depositor comments: There are small differences between author's sequence and Addgene sequence. Depositor is aware of the changes. These changes in the sequence do not affect the function of the construct.
How to cite: psiCHECK SCN1B 3'UTR was a gift from Thomas Tuschl (Addgene plasmid # 19855 ; http://n2t.net/addgene:19855 ; RRID:Addgene_19855)
