>Addgene plasmid #19855 | psiCHECK SCN1B 3'UTR | addgene partial sequence | sequence record 25636 | 19855 with T7
CGCATGATCACTGGGCCTCAGTGGTGGGCTCGCTGCNNNNNNNNGAACGTGCTGGACTCCTTCATCAACT
ACTATGATTCCGAGAAGCACGCCGAGAACGCCGTGATTTTTCTGCATGGTAACGCTGCCTCCAGCTACCT
GTGGAGGCACGTCGTGCCTCACATCGAGCCCGTGGCTAGATGCATCATCCCTGATCTGATCGGAATGGGT
AAGTCCGGCAAGAGCGGGAATGGCTCATATCGCCTCCTGGATCACTACAAGTACCTCACCGCTTGGTTCG
AGCTGCTGAACCTTCCAAAGAAAATCATCTTTGTGGGCCACGACTGGGGGGCTTGTCTGGCCTTTCACTA
CTCCTACGAGCACCAAGACAAGATCAAGGCCATCGTCCATGCTGAGAGTGTCGTGGACGTGATCGAGTCC
TGGGACGAGTGGCCTGACATCGAGGAGGATATCGCCCTGATCAAGAGCGAAGAGGGCGAGAAAATGGTGC
TTGAGAATAACTTCTTCGTCGAGACCATGCTCCCAAGCAAGATCATGCGGAAACTGGAGCCTGAGGAGTT
CGCTGCCTACCTGGAGCCATTCAAGGAGAAGGGNNAGGTTAGACGGCCTACCCTCTCCTGGNCCTCGCNA
NATCCCTCTCNNNNNNGGAGGCAAGCCCGANGTCGTCCAGATTGT
