>Addgene plasmid #19855 | psiCHECK SCN1B 3'UTR | addgene partial sequence | sequence record 25637 | 19855 with RenLuc3F 5'-GTACATCAAGAGCTTCGTGG
GNATAAGACANTATTCTAGGCGATCGCTCGAGCTCAAGGAAGAGCCAGCCGTAATGGGGACTCTCCAGGC
ACCGCCTGCCCCCAGCGTGGGGGTGGCCACTCCCGGGCCCCAGAAAGCCTCAGAGTCCTGCCGACGGAGC
CACTGGGGTGGGAGGGGGCAGGGGGCTTGGCTCGCACCCCCACTTTCGCCTCCTCCAGCTCCTGCCCCGC
CGGCCGCGCACCGCCATGCATGATGGGTAAAGCAATACTGCCGCTGCCCCCACCCTGCTTCTGCTGCCTG
TTTGGGGAGGGGGGCGGTGAGGTGGGGGCANC
